Addgene plasmid #108397: pcDNA3-mPC1_4148-eGFP
Purpose: Express cytoplasmic tail mouse PC1 from amino acid 4148 to 4293
Depositing lab: Gregory Germino. Depositing organization: National Institute of Diabetes & Digestive & Kidney Diseases (NIDDK). Publication: A cleavage product of Polycystin-1 is a mitochondrial matrix protein that affects mitochondria morphology and function when heterologously expressed. Lin CC, Kurashige M, Liu Y, Terabayashi T, Ishimoto Y, Wang T, Choudhary V, Hobbs R, Liu LK, Lee PH, Outeda P, Zhou F, Restifo NP, Watnick T, Kawano H, Horie S, Prinz W, Xu H, Menezes LF, Germino GG. Sci Rep. 2018 Feb 9;8(1):2743. doi: 10.1038/s41598-018-20856-6. PubMed 29426897.
Backbone
  Vector backbone: modified pcDNA3.1
  Backbone manufacturer: Invitrogen
  Vector type: Mammalian Expression
  Selectable markers: Neomycin (select with G418)
Growth in bacteria
  Bacterial resistance: Ampicillin, 100 μg/mL
  Growth temperature: 37°C
  Growth strain: DH5alpha
  Copy number: High Copy
Gene/Insert
  Gene/Insert name: Pkd1 (alt names: polycystin 1; PC1)
  Species: M. musculus (mouse)
  Insert size (bp): 1167
  Mutation: variant ID rs13468401 missense variant R4237Q
  Entrez Gene: Pkd1 (a.k.a. PC1, mFLJ00285)
  Promoter: CMV
  Tag / fusion protein: eGFP (C terminal on insert)
  Cloning method: Restriction Enzyme; 5′ cloning site EcoRI (not destroyed); 3′ cloning site XhoI (not destroyed)
Terms and licenses: Academic/Nonprofit Terms; Industry Terms: Not Available to Industry
How to cite: pcDNA3-mPC1_4148-eGFP was a gift from Gregory Germino (Addgene plasmid # 108397 ; http://n2t.net/addgene:108397 ; RRID:Addgene_108397)
