[The description below was written by a language model from this plasmid's Addgene catalogue record and pLannotate feature annotations shown in this document.]
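Description:
pcDNA3-mPC1_4148-eGFP is a mammalian expression plasmid built on a modified pcDNA3.1 backbone, designed to express the cytoplasmic C-terminal tail of mouse polycystin-1 (PC1, encoded by Pkd1), spanning amino acids 4148 to 4293, fused to eGFP. It is maintained in E. coli at high copy through a ColE1/pUC-type origin with ampicillin selection from the β-lactamase gene. An f1 origin is also present, a standard backbone element that allows single-stranded DNA production. For mammalian cells, an SV40 early promoter drives a neomycin phosphotransferase cassette ending in an SV40 polyadenylation signal, permitting G418 selection of stable transfectants.

The expression unit consists of the human CMV immediate-early enhancer and promoter, followed by the Pkd1 fragment cloned between EcoRI and XhoI sites. The mammalian codon-optimised EGFP coding sequence lies immediately downstream, giving a C-terminal fluorescent tag, and the transcript ends at the bovine growth hormone polyadenylation signal. The recorded insert size of 1167 bp is consistent with the Pkd1 fragment and EGFP counted together. T7 and SP6 promoters flank the insert and can serve for in vitro transcription or as sequencing primer sites. The record notes that the PC1 sequence carries a missense variant, R4237Q, corresponding to a catalogued polymorphism. Small annotated fragments such as the truncated HIV-1 LTR, ble, lacI and bom matches appear to be backbone remnants or short similarity hits rather than functional parts.

The construct is intended for heterologous expression and live or fixed-cell visualisation of a defined PC1 tail fragment. The associated publication examined a PC1 cleavage product that localises to the mitochondrial matrix and affects mitochondrial morphology and function.
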