Features (pLannotate 1.2.2; 22 found; start..end, strand, type, name):
     28..80      -  misc_feature   bom (fragment): basis of mobility region from pBR322
    235..614     +  enhancer       CMV enhancer: human cytomegalovirus immediate early enhancer
    615..818     +  promoter       CMV promoter: human cytomegalovirus (CMV) immediate early promoter
    814..847     +  LTR            5' LTR (truncated) (fragment): truncated 5' long terminal repeat (LTR) from HIV-1
    863..881     +  promoter       T7 promoter: promoter for bacteriophage T7 RNA polymerase
    947..1384    +  CDS            Pkd1 (fragment): PKD1_MOUSE - Experimental evidence at protein level: Swiss-Prot protein existence level 1. Component of a heteromeric calcium-permeable ion channel formed by PKD1 and PKD2 that is activated by interaction between PKD1 and a Wnt family member, such as WNT3A and WNT9B. Both PKD1 and PKD2 are required for channel activity (By similarity). Involved in renal tubulogenesis (PubMed:24939912). Involved in fluid-flow mechanosensation by the primary cilium in renal epithelium (PubMed:12514735). Acts as a regulator of cilium length, together with PKD2 (PubMed:20096584). The dynamic control of cilium leng
   1391..2110    +  CDS            EGFP: the original enhanced GFP (Yang et al., 1996) mammalian codon-optimized
   2126..2144    -  promoter       SP6 promoter: promoter for bacteriophage SP6 RNA polymerase
   2170..2394    +  polyA_signal   bGH poly(A) signal: bovine growth hormone polyadenylation signal
   2398..2419    +  promoter       SV40 promoter (fragment): SV40 enhancer and early promoter
   2440..2868    +  rep_origin     f1 ori (sequence partly withheld): f1 bacteriophage origin of replication; arrow indicates direction of (+) strand synthesis
   2882..3211    +  promoter       SV40 promoter: SV40 enhancer and early promoter
   3278..4069    +  CDS            neo: KKA2_KLEPN - Also known as kan, nptII. Experimental evidence at protein level: Swiss-Prot protein existence level 1. Resistance to kanamycin, neomycin, paromomycin, ribostamycin, butirosin and gentamicin B. From Klebsiella pneumoniae.
   4093..4251    +  CDS            ble (fragment): BLE_KLEPN - Experimental evidence at protein level: Swiss-Prot protein existence level 1. Binding protein with a strong affinity to the bleomycin family of antibiotics. Binds to CL990; an antimitotic-antibiotic compound. From Klebsiella pneumoniae.
   4246..4367    +  polyA_signal   SV40 poly(A) signal: SV40 polyadenylation signal
   4440..4456    -  protein_bind   lac operator: The lac repressor binds to the lac operator to inhibit transcription in E. coli. This inhibition can be relieved by adding lactose or isopropyl-β-D-thiogalactopyranoside (IPTG). lac repressor encoded by lacI
   4464..4494    -  promoter       lac promoter: promoter for the E. coli lac operon
   4509..4530    -  protein_bind   CAP binding site: CAP binding activates transcription in the presence of cAMP. E. coli catabolite activator protein
   4543..4635    -  CDS            lacI (fragment): lac repressor; lacI; The lac repressor binds to the lac operator to inhibit transcription in E. coli. This inhibition can be relieved by adding lactose or isopropyl-β-D-thiogalactopyranoside (IPTG).
   4818..5406    -  rep_origin     ori: high-copy-number ColE1/pMB1/pBR322/pUC origin of replication
   5577..6437    -  CDS            AmpR: β-lactamase; bla; confers resistance to ampicillin, carbenicillin, and related antibiotics
   6438..6542    -  promoter       AmpR promoter: bla
>Addgene plasmid #108397 | pcDNA3-mPC1_4148-eGFP | addgene full sequence | sequence record 208088 | Addgene NGS Result
GACGGATCGGGAGATCTCCCGATCCCCTATGGTGCACTCTCAGTACAATCTGCTCTGATGCCGCATAGTT
AAGCCAGTATCTGCTCCCTGCTTGTGTGTTGGAGGTCGCTGAGTAGTGCGCGAGCAAAATTTAAGCTACA
ACAAGGCAAGGCTTGACCGACAATTGCATGAAGAATCTGCTTAGGGTTAGGCGTTTTGCGCTGCTTCGCG
ATGTACGGGCCAGATATACGCGTTGACATTGATTATTGACTAGTTATTAATAGTAATCAATTACGGGGTC
ATTAGTTCATAGCCCATATATGGAGTTCCGCGTTACATAACTTACGGTAAATGGCCCGCCTGGCTGACCG
CCCAACGACCCCCGCCCATTGACGTCAATAATGACGTATGTTCCCATAGTAACGCCAATAGGGACTTTCC
ATTGACGTCAATGGGTGGAGTATTTACGGTAAACTGCCCACTTGGCAGTACATCAAGTGTATCATATGCC
AAGTACGCCCCCTATTGACGTCAATGACGGTAAATGGCCCGCCTGGCATTATGCCCAGTACATGACCTTA
TGGGACTTTCCTACTTGGCAGTACATCTACGTATTAGTCATCGCTATTACCATGGTGATGCGGTTTTGGC
AGTACATCAATGGGCGTGGATAGCGGTTTGACTCACGGGGATTTCCAAGTCTCCACCCCATTGACGTCAA
TGGGAGTTTGTTTTGGCACCAAAATCAACGGGACTTTCCAAAATGTCGTAACAACTCCGCCCCATTGACG
CAAATGGGCGGTAGGCGTGTACGGTGGGAGGTCTATATAAGCAGAGCTCTCTGGCTAACTAGAGAACCCA
CTGCTTACTGGCTTATCGAAATTAATACGACTCACTATAGGGAGACCCAAGCTTGGTACCGAGCTCGGAT
CCACTAGTAACGGCCGCCAGTGTGCTGGAATTCACGATGGATCCACTGCCTTCCCGCTCATCCAGGGGCT
CCAAGTCATCCCCAGTTGTGCTCCCACCTAGCTCAGGCTCAGAAGCTTCACACCCATCCACCTCGTCCAG
CCAACCAGACGGGCCGAGCGCCAGCTTAAGCCGCTCGACGCTGAAGCTGGAACCAGAGCCCTCTCGCCTC
CATGCTGTGTTTGAAAGTCTGCTTGTCCAGTTTGACCGACTCAACCAGGCCACAGAGGACGTCTACCAGC
TGGAGCAACAACTCCAGAGCCTTCAAGGCCATGGGCACAATGGACCTCCTTCCTCTCCCTCCCCTGGCTG
CTTCCCAGGCTCTCAGCCAGCTTTGCCCAGCCGCCTTTCTCGGGCCAGTCAGGGGCTGGATCAGACTGTA
GGCCCCAACAGGGTGTCCCTGTGGCCTAATAACAAGGTCCACCCCAGCAGCACTCTCGAGATGGTGAGCA
AGGGCGAGGAGCTGTTCACCGGGGTGGTGCCCATCCTGGTCGAGCTGGACGGCGACGTAAACGGCCACAA
GTTCAGCGTGTCCGGCGAGGGCGAGGGCGATGCCACCTACGGCAAGCTGACCCTGAAGTTCATCTGCACC
ACCGGCAAGCTGCCCGTGCCCTGGCCCACCCTCGTGACCACCCTGACCTACGGCGTGCAGTGCTTCAGCC
GCTACCCCGACCACATGAAGCAGCACGACTTCTTCAAGTCCGCCATGCCCGAAGGCTACGTCCAGGAGCG
CACCATCTTCTTCAAGGACGACGGCAACTACAAGACCCGCGCCGAGGTGAAGTTCGAGGGCGACACCCTG
GTGAACCGCATCGAGCTGAAGGGCATCGACTTCAAGGAGGACGGCAACATCCTGGGGCACAAGCTGGAGT
ACAACTACAACAGCCACAACGTCTATATCATGGCCGACAAGCAGAAGAACGGCATCAAGGTGAACTTCAA
GATCCGCCACAACATCGAGGACGGCAGCGTGCAGCTCGCCGACCACTACCAGCAGAACACCCCCATCGGC
GACGGCCCCGTGCTGCTGCCCGACAACCACTACCTGAGCACCCAGTCCGCCCTGAGCAAAGACCCCAACG
AGAAGCGCGATCACATGGTCCTGCTGGAGTTCGTGACCGCCGCCGGGATCACTCTCGGCATGGACGAGCT
GTACAAGTAATCTAGAGGGCCCTATTCTATAGTGTCACCTAAATGCTAGAGCTCGCTGATCAGCCTCGAC
TGTGCCTTCTAGTTGCCAGCCATCTGTTGTTTGCCCCTCCCCCGTGCCTTCCTTGACCCTGGAAGGTGCC
ACTCCCACTGTCCTTTCCTAATAAAATGAGGAAATTGCATCGCATTGTCTGAGTAGGTGTCATTCTATTC
TGGGGGGTGGGGTGGGGCAGGACAGCAAGGGGGAGGATTGGGAAGACAATAGCAGGCATGCTGGGGATGC
GGTGGGCTCTATGGCTTCTGAGGCGGAAAGAACCAGCTGGGGCTCTAGGGGGTATCCCC
[124 nt withheld, positions 2440-2563]
C
[91 nt withheld, positions 2565-2655]
A
[49 nt withheld, positions 2657-2705]
CCTTTGACGTTGGAGTCCACGTTCTTT
[37 nt withheld, positions 2733-2769]
ACCCTATCTCGGTCTATTCTTTTGATTTATAAGGGATTTTGCCGATTTCGGCCTATTGGTTAAAAAATGA
GCTGATTTAACAAAAATTTAACGCGAATTAATTCTGTGGAATGTGTGTCAGTTAGGGTGTGGAAAGTCCC
CAGGCTCCCCAGCAGGCAGAAGTATGCAAAGCATGCATCTCAATTAGTCAGCAACCAGGTGTGGAAAGTC
CCCAGGCTCCCCAGCAGGCAGAAGTATGCAAAGCATGCATCTCAATTAGTCAGCAACCATAGTCCCGCCC
CTAACTCCGCCCATCCCGCCCCTAACTCCGCCCAGTTCCGCCCATTCTCCGCCCCATGGCTGACTAATTT
TTTTTATTTATGCAGAGGCCGAGGCCGCCTCTGCCTCTGAGCTATTCCAGAAGTAGTGAGGAGGCTTTTT
TGGAGGCCTAGGCTTTTGCAAAAAGCTCCCGGGAGCTTGTATATCCATTTTCGGATCTGATCAAGAGACA
GGATGAGGATCGTTTCGCATGATTGAACAAGATGGATTGCACGCAGGTTCTCCGGCCGCTTGGGTGGAGA
GGCTATTCGGCTATGACTGGGCACAACAGACAATCGGCTGCTCTGATGCCGCCGTGTTCCGGCTGTCAGC
GCAGGGGCGCCCGGTTCTTTTTGTCAAGACCGACCTGTCCGGTGCCCTGAATGAACTGCAGGACGAGGCA
GCGCGGCTATCGTGGCTGGCCACGACGGGCGTTCCTTGCGCAGCTGTGCTCGACGTTGTCACTGAAGCGG
GAAGGGACTGGCTGCTATTGGGCGAAGTGCCGGGGCAGGATCTCCTGTCATCTCACCTTGCTCCTGCCGA
GAAAGTATCCATCATGGCTGATGCAATGCGGCGGCTGCATACGCTTGATCCGGCTACCTGCCCATTCGAC
CACCAAGCGAAACATCGCATCGAGCGAGCACGTACTCGGATGGAAGCCGGTCTTGTCGATCAGGATGATC
TGGACGAAGAGCATCAGGGGCTCGCGCCAGCCGAACTGTTCGCCAGGCTCAAGGCGCGCATGCCCGACGG
CGAGGATCTCGTCGTGACCCATGGCGATGCCTGCTTGCCGAATATCATGGTGGAAAATGGCCGCTTTTCT
GGATTCATCGACTGTGGCCGGCTGGGTGTGGCGGACCGCTATCAGGACATAGCGTTGGCTACCCGTGATA
TTGCTGAAGAGCTTGGCGGCGAATGGGCTGACCGCTTCCTCGTGCTTTACGGTATCGCCGCTCCCGATTC
GCAGCGCATCGCCTTCTATCGCCTTCTTGACGAGTTCTTCTGAGCGGGACTCTGGGGTTCGAAATGACCG
ACCAAGCGACGCCCAACCTGCCATCACGAGATTTCGATTCCACCGCCGCCTTCTATGAAAGGTTGGGCTT
CGGAATCGTTTTCCGGGACGCCGGCTGGATGATCCTCCAGCGCGGGGATCTCATGCTGGAGTTCTTCGCC
CACCCCAACTTGTTTATTGCAGCTTATAATGGTTACAAATAAAGCAATAGCATCACAAATTTCACAAATA
AAGCATTTTTTTCACTGCATTCTAGTTGTGGTTTGTCCAAACTCATCAATGTATCTTATCATGTCTGTAT
ACCGTCGACCTCTAGCTAGAGCTTGGCGTAATCATGGTCATAGCTGTTTCCTGTGTGAAATTGTTATCCG
CTCACAATTCCACACAACATACGAGCCGGAAGCATAAAGTGTAAAGCCTGGGGTGCCTAATGAGTGAGCT
AACTCACATTAATTGCGTTGCGCTCACTGCCCGCTTTCCAGTCGGGAAACCTGTCGTGCCAGCTGCATTA
ATGAATCGGCCAACGCGCGGGGAGAGGCGGTTTGCGTATTGGGCGCTCTTCCGCTTCCTCGCTCACTGAC
TCGCTGCGCTCGGTCGTTCGGCTGCGGCGAGCGGTATCAGCTCACTCAAAGGCGGTAATACGGTTATCCA
CAGAATCAGGGGATAACGCAGGAAAGAACATGTGAGCAAAAGGCCAGCAAAAGGCCAGGAACCGTAAAAA
GGCCGCGTTGCTGGCGTTTTTCCATAGGCTCCGCCCCCCTGACGAGCATCACAAAAATCGACGCTCAAGT
CAGAGGTGGCGAAACCCGACAGGACTATAAAGATACCAGGCGTTTCCCCCTGGAAGCTCCCTCGTGCGCT
CTCCTGTTCCGACCCTGCCGCTTACCGGATACCTGTCCGCCTTTCTCCCTTCGGGAAGCGTGGCGCTTTC
TCATAGCTCACGCTGTAGGTATCTCAGTTCGGTGTAGGTCGTTCGCTCCAAGCTGGGCTGTGTGCACGAA
CCCCCCGTTCAGCCCGACCGCTGCGCCTTATCCGGTAACTATCGTCTTGAGTCCAACCCGGTAAGACACG
ACTTATCGCCACTGGCAGCAGCCACTGGTAACAGGATTAGCAGAGCGAGGTATGTAGGCGGTGCTACAGA
GTTCTTGAAGTGGTGGCCTAACTACGGCTACACTAGAAGAACAGTATTTGGTATCTGCGCTCTGCTGAAG
CCAGTTACCTTCGGAAAAAGAGTTGGTAGCTCTTGATCCGGCAAACAAACCACCGCTGGTAGCGGTGGTT
TTTTTGTTTGCAAGCAGCAGATTACGCGCAGAAAAAAAGGATCTCAAGAAGATCCTTTGATCTTTTCTAC
GGGGTCTGACGCTCAGTGGAACGAAAACTCACGTTAAGGGATTTTGGTCATGAGATTATCAAAAAGGATC
TTCACCTAGATCCTTTTAAATTAAAAATGAAGTTTTAAATCAATCTAAAGTATATATGAGTAAACTTGGT
CTGACAGTTACCAATGCTTAATCAGTGAGGCACCTATCTCAGCGATCTGTCTATTTCGTTCATCCATAGT
TGCCTGACTCCCCGTCGTGTAGATAACTACGATACGGGAGGGCTTACCATCTGGCCCCAGTGCTGCAATG
ATACCGCGAGACCCACGCTCACCGGCTCCAGATTTATCAGCAATAAACCAGCCAGCCGGAAGGGCCGAGC
GCAGAAGTGGTCCTGCAACTTTATCCGCCTCCATCCAGTCTATTAATTGTTGCCGGGAAGCTAGAGTAAG
TAGTTCGCCAGTTAATAGTTTGCGCAACGTTGTTGCCATTGCTACAGGCATCGTGGTGTCACGCTCGTCG
TTTGGTATGGCTTCATTCAGCTCCGGTTCCCAACGATCAAGGCGAGTTACATGATCCCCCATGTTGTGCA
AAAAAGCGGTTAGCTCCTTCGGTCCTCCGATCGTTGTCAGAAGTAAGTTGGCCGCAGTGTTATCACTCAT
GGTTATGGCAGCACTGCATAATTCTCTTACTGTCATGCCATCCGTAAGATGCTTTTCTGTGACTGGTGAG
TACTCAACCAAGTCATTCTGAGAATAGTGTATGCGGCGACCGAGTTGCTCTTGCCCGGCGTCAATACGGG
ATAATACCGCGCCACATAGCAGAACTTTAAAAGTGCTCATCATTGGAAAACGTTCTTCGGGGCGAAAACT
CTCAAGGATCTTACCGCTGTTGAGATCCAGTTCGATGTAACCCACTCGTGCACCCAACTGATCTTCAGCA
TCTTTTACTTTCACCAGCGTTTCTGGGTGAGCAAAAACAGGAAGGCAAAATGCCGCAAAAAAGGGAATAA
GGGCGACACGGAAATGTTGAATACTCATACTCTTCCTTTTTCAATATTATTGAAGCATTTATCAGGGTTA
TTGTCTCATGAGCGGATACATATTTGAATGTATTTAGAAAAATAAACAAATAGGGGTTCCGCGCACATTT
CCCCGAAAAGTGCCACCTGACGTC
